>Addgene plasmid #248760 | pEM111 | addgene full sequence | sequence record 496786 | Addgene NGS Result
GTTCCTCGATTCAGATCTAAAGGATCCAATCTAGATAAAACGAAAGGCTCAGTCGAAAGACTGGGCCTTT
CGTTTTACAATTGGGCTACCTTTTTTTTGTTTTGTTTGCAATGGTTAATCTATTGTTAAAATTTAAAGTT
TCACTTGAACTTTCAAATAATGTTCTTATATTTCCAGTGTCGAAAGAAACAAAGTAGGACTGATCACACA
ACATTTAAAAAATAACATTATGAAAGCACTCGAAAAGAGATTCAAAGGTAATATTAACAATAATTTATTT
TCAATGTCCAGATTAGATAAAAGTAAAGTGATTAACAGCGCATTAGAGCTGCTTAATGAGGTCGGAATCG
AAGGTTTAACAACCCGTAAACTCGCCCAGAAGCTAGGTGTAGAGCAGCCTACATTGTATTGGCATGTAAA
AAATAAGCGGGCTTTGCTCGACGCCTTAGCCATTGAGATGTTAGATAGGCACCATACTCACTTTTGCCCT
TTAGAAGGGGAAAGCTGGCAAGATTTTTTACGTAATAACGCTAAAAGTTTTAGATGTGCTTTACTAAGTC
ATCGCGATGGAGCAAAAGTACATTTAGGTACACGGCCTACAGAAAAACAGTATGAAACTCTCGAAAATCA
ATTAGCCTTTTTATGCCAACAAGGTTTTTCACTAGAGAATGCATTATATGCACTCAGCGCTGTGGGGCAT
TTTACTTTAGGTTGCGTATTGGAAGATCAAGAGCATCAAGTCGCTAAAGAAGAAAGGGAAACACCTACTA
CTGATAGTATGCCGCCATTATTACGACAAGCTATCGAATTATTTGATCACCAAGGTGCAGAGCCAGCCTT
CTTATTCGGCCTTGAATTGATCATATGCGGATTAGAAAAACAACTTAAATGTGAAAGTGAGACGTAAGTG
GAGTGACCTTAAATCAAGGACGATATTAATCGGAAGGAGTATTCAACGTGATGAAGTCGCAGGGTTGACG
TGGGACGTCTCTCGGTATAACGCCGGAACCGTCCCCCGCTAGAGGCATCAATAAAACGAAAGGCTCAGTC
GAAAGACTGGGCCTTTCGTTTTATCTGTTGTTTGTCGGTGAACGCTCTCCTGAGTAGGACAAATGCGGAC
AATAAAGGATCGTCAGAAGGTAACCTGTTATACAACGGTGAGACCTTACTTCGCGTTATGCAGGCTTCCT
CGCTCACTGACTCGCTGCGCTCGGTCGTTCGGCTGCGGCGAGCGGTATCAGCTCACTCAAAGGCGGTAAT
ACGGTTATCCACAGAATCAGGGGATAACGCAGGAAAGAACATGTGAGCAAAAGGCCAGCAAAAGGCCAGG
AACCGTAAAAAGGCCGCGTTGCTGGCGTTTTTCCACAGGCTCCGCCCCCCTGACGAGCATCACAAAAATC
GACGCTCAAGTCAGAGGTGGCGAAACCCGACAGGACTATAAAGATACCAGGCGTTTCCCCCTGGAAGCTC
CCTCGTGCGCTCTCCTGTTCCGACCCTGCCGCTTACCGGATACCTGTCCGCCTTTCTCCCTTCGGGAAGC
GTGGCGCTTTCTCATAGCTCACGCTGTAGGTATCTCAGTTCGGTGTAGGTCGTTCGCTCCAAGCTGGGCT
GTGTGCACGAACCCCCCGTTCAGCCCGACCGCTGCGCCTTATCCGGTAACTATCGTCTTGAGTCCAACCC
GGTAAGACACGACTTATCGCCACTGGCAGCAGCCACTGGTAACAGGATTAGCAGAGCGAGGTATGTAGGC
GGTGCTACAGAGTTCTTGAAGTGGTGGCCTAACTACGGCTACACTAGAAGAACAGTATTTGGTATCTGCG
CTCTGCTGAAGCCAGTTACCTTCGGAAAAAGAGTTGGTAGCTCTTGATCCGGCAAACAAACCACCGCTGG
TAGCGGTGGTTTTTTTGTTTGCAAGCAGCAGATTACGCGCAGAAAAAAAGGATCTCAAGAAGATCCTTTG
ATCTTTTCTACGGGGTCTGACGCTCAGTGGAACGAAAACTCACGTTAAGGGATTTTGGTCATGAGATTAT
CAAAAAGGATCTTCACCTAGATCCTTTTAAATTAAAAATGAAGTTTTAAATCAATCTAAAGTATATATGA
GTAAACTTGGTCTGACAGCTCGAGGCTTGGATTCTCACCAATAAAAAACGCCCGGCGGCAACCGAGCGTT
CTGAACAAATCCAGATGGAGTTCTGAGGTCATTACTGGATCTATCAACAGGAGTCCAAGCGAGCTCGATA
TCAAATTACGCCCCGCCCTGCCACTCATCGCAGTACTGTTGTAATTCATTAAGCATTCTGCCGACATGGA
AGCCATCACAAACGGCATGATGAACCTGAATCGCCAGCGGCATCAGCACCTTGTCGCCTTGCGTATAATA
TTTGCCCATGGTGAAAACGGGGGCGAAGAAGTTGTCCATATTGGCCACGTTTAAATCAAAACTGGTGAAA
CTCACCCAGGGATTGGCTGACACGAAAAACATATTCTCAATAAACCCTTTAGGGAAATAGGCCAGGTTTT
CACCGTAACACGCCACATCTTGCGAATATATGTGTAGAAACTGCCGGAAATCGTCGTGGTATTCACTCCA
GAGCGATGAAAACGTTTCAGTTTGCTCATGGAAAACGGTGTAACAAGGGTGAACACTATCCCATATCACC
AGCTCACCGTCTTTCATTGCCATACGAAATTCCGGATGAGCATTCATCAGGCGGGCAAGAATGTGAATAA
AGGCCGGATAAAACTTGTGCTTATTTTTCTTTACGGTCTTTAAAAAGGCCGTAATATCCAGCTGAACGGT
CTGGTTATAGGTACATTGAGCAACTGACTGAAATGCCTCAAAATGTTCTTTACGATGCCATTGGGATATA
TCAACGGTGGTATATCCAGTGATTTTTTTCTCCATTTTAGCTTCCTTAGCTCCTGAAAATCTCGATAACT
CAAAAAATACGCCCGGTAGTGATCTTATTTCATTATGGTGAAAGTTGGAACCTCTTACGTGCCCGATCAA
CTCGAGTGCCACCTGACGTCTAAGAAACCATTATTATCATGACATTAACCTATAAAAATAGGCGTATCAC
GAGGCAGAATTTCAGATAAAAAAAATCCTTAGCTTTCGCTAAGGATGATTTCTGGAATTCGCGGCCGCTT
CTAGAATCTAGGTCTCC
Features (pLannotate 1.2.2; 9 found; start..end, strand, type, name):
     35..77      -  terminator     rrnB T1 terminator: Escherichia coli rrnB; transcription terminator T1 from the E. coli rrnB gene
    284..899     +  CDS            TetR (fragment): tetracycline repressor TetR; tetR from transposon Tn10; TetR binds to the tetracycline operator tetO to inhibit transcription. This inhibition can be relieved by adding tetracycline or doxycycline.
   1033..1114    +  terminator     rrnB T1 terminator: Escherichia coli rrnB; transcription terminator T1 from the E. coli rrnB gene
   1360..1948    -  rep_origin     ori: high-copy-number ColE1/pMB1/pBR322/pUC origin of replication
   2131..2225    -  terminator     lambda t0 terminator: transcription terminator from phage lambda
   2249..2905    -  CDS            cat: CAT_ECOLX - Experimental evidence at protein level: Swiss-Prot protein existence level 1. This enzyme is an effector of chloramphenicol resistance in bacteria. From Escherichia coli. This protein is used as a marker in many commonly used cloning vectors, such as pACYC184.
   2906..3003    -  promoter       cat promoter: promoter of the E. coli cat gene encoding chloramphenicol acetyltransferase
   3089..3132    -  terminator     bacterial terminator: putative bacterial transcription terminator
   3135..3154    +  misc_feature   BioBrick prefix: BioBrick prefix for parts that start with "ATG"
