[The description below was written by a language model from this plasmid's Addgene catalogue record and pLannotate feature annotations shown in this document.]
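Description:
pEM111 is a small (about 3.2 kb) bacterial part vector that holds a TetR repressor expression unit for Golden Gate assembly and belongs to a synthetic biology toolkit developed for Bacteroides. It is propagated in E. coli on a high-copy pMB1/ColE1-type origin. Selection is with chloramphenicol, conferred by a cat gene driven by its native promoter and followed by a lambda t0 terminator. Additional terminators flank the backbone elements: a short reverse-oriented rrnB T1 segment near the start of the sequence and a putative bacterial terminator next to a BioBrick prefix remnant. These probably insulate the part from read-through transcription.

According to the insert name, the synthetic payload consists of a promoter designated PBfP2E5, a ribosome binding site called RBS1PLP, the TetR coding sequence, and the rrnB T1 terminator. The automated annotation detects the Tn10-derived TetR reading frame, flagged as a fragment relative to its reference, and the downstream forward-oriented rrnB T1 terminator. It does not recognise the promoter or RBS, which would lie in the unannotated stretch upstream of the coding sequence. Their properties are not described in the record. The Type IIS restriction sites and overhangs used for assembly are also not stated.

TetR binds tetO operator sequences to block transcription and is released by tetracycline-class inducers. This part therefore serves as the repressor module to be combined with other toolkit parts when building inducible expression circuits. The associated work applied such circuits to engineering Bacteroides strains, including an in vivo biosensor.
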