Addgene plasmid #248760: pEM111
Purpose: TetR part vector for Golden Gate Assembly
Depositing lab: Carolina Tropini. Depositing organization: University of British Columbia. Publication: A Bacteroides synthetic biology toolkit to build an in vivo malabsorption biosensor. McCallum G, Burckhardt JC, He J, Hong A, Potvin-Trottier L, Tropini C. Cell. 2026 Feb 19;189(4):1245-1261.e21. doi: 10.1016/j.cell.2025.12.052. Epub 2026 Jan 28. PubMed 41610848.
Backbone
  Vector backbone: pMB1
  Vector type: Bacterial Expression
Growth in bacteria
  Bacterial resistance: Chloramphenicol, 25 μg/mL
  Growth temperature: 37°C
  Growth strain: DH5alpha
  Copy number: High Copy
Gene/Insert
  Gene/Insert name: PBfP2E5-RBS1PLP-TetR-rrnBT1
  Species: Synthetic
  Cloning method: Gibson Cloning
Terms and licenses: Academic/Nonprofit Terms; Industry Terms: Not Available to Industry
How to cite: pEM111 was a gift from Carolina Tropini (Addgene plasmid # 248760 ; http://n2t.net/addgene:248760 ; RRID:Addgene_248760)
